>Addgene plasmid #182413 | pRSFDuet-1_mNeongreen | addgene full sequence | sequence record 360493 | Addgene NGS Result
GGGGAATTGTGAGCGGATAACAATTCCCCTGTAGAAATAATTTTGTTTAACTTTAATAAGGAGATATACC
ATGGGCAGCAGCCATCACCATCATCACCACAGCCAGGATCTGGAGGAAGCGGAATGGTGAGCAAGGGCGA
GGAGGATAACATGGCCTCTCTCCCAGCGACACATGAGTTACACATCTTTGGCTCCATCAACGGTGTGGAC
TTTGACATGGTGGGTCAGGGCACCGGCAATCCAAATGATGGTTATGAGGAGTTAAACCTGAAGTCCACCA
AGGGTGACCTCCAGTTCTCCCCCTGGATTCTGGTCCCTCATATCGGGTATGGCTTCCATCAGTACCTGCC
CTACCCTGACGGGATGTCGCCTTTCCAGGCCGCGATGGTAGATGGCTCCGGATACCAAGTCCATCGCACA
ATGCAGTTTGAAGATGGTGCCTCCCTTACTGTTAACTACCGCTACACCTACGAGGGAAGCCACATCAAAG
GAGAGGCCCAGGTGAAGGGGACTGGTTTCCCTGCTGACGGTCCTGTGATGACCAACTCGCTGACCGCTGC
GGACTGGTGCAGGTCGAAGAAGACTTACCCCAACGACAAAACCATCATCAGTACCTTTAAGTGGAGTTAC
ACCACTGGAAATGGCAAGCGCTACCGGAGCACTGCGCGGACCACCTACACCTTTGCCAAGCCAATGGCGG
CTAACTATCTGAAGAACCAGCCGATGTACGTGTTCCGTAAGACGGAGCTCAAGCACTCCAAGACCGAGCT
CAACTTCAAGGAGTGGCAAAAGGCCTTTACCGATGTGATGGGCATGGACGAGCTGTACAAGGCTAGCGGA
GGAAGCGGAGGTACCCATCATCATCATCATCATTAACTCGAGTCTGGTAAAGAAACCGCTGCTGCGAAAT
TTGAACGCCAGCACATGGACTCGTCTACTAGCGCAGCTTAATTAACCTAGGCTGCTGCCACCGCTGAGCA
ATAACTAGCATAACCCCTTGGGGCCTCTAAACGGGTCTTGAGGGGTTTTTTGCTGAAACCTCAGGCATTT
GAGAAGCACACGGTCACACTGCTTCCGGTAGTCAATAAACCGGTAAACCAGCAATAGACATAAGCGGCTA
TTTAACGACCCTGCCCTGAACCGACGACAAGCTGACGACCGGGTCTCCGCAAGTGGCACTTTTCGGGGAA
ATGTGCGCGGAACCCCTATTTGTTTATTTTTCTAAATACATTCAAATATGTATCCGCTCATGAATTAATT
CTTAGAAAAACTCATCGAGCATCAAATGAAACTGCAATTTATTCATATCAGGATTATCAATACCATATTT
TTGAAAAAGCCGTTTCTGTAATGAAGGAGAAAACTCACCGAGGCAGTTCCATAGGATGGCAAGATCCTGG
TATCGGTCTGCGATTCCGACTCGTCCAACATCAATACAACCTATTAATTTCCCCTCGTCAAAAATAAGGT
TATCAAGTGAGAAATCACCATGAGTGACGACTGAATCCGGTGAGAATGGCAAAAGTTTATGCATTTCTTT
CCAGACTTGTTCAACAGGCCAGCCATTACGCTCGTCATCAAAATCACTCGCATCAACCAAACCGTTATTC
ATTCGTGATTGCGCCTGAGCGAGACGAAATACGCGGTCGCTGTTAAAAGGACAATTACAAACAGGAATCG
AATGCAACCGGCGCAGGAACACTGCCAGCGCATCAACAATATTTTCACCTGAATCAGGATATTCTTCTAA
TACCTGGAATGCTGTTTTCCCGGGGATCGCAGTGGTGAGTAACCATGCATCATCAGGAGTACGGATAAAA
TGCTTGATGGTCGGAAGAGGCATAAATTCCGTCAGCCAGTTTAGTCTGACCATCTCATCTGTAACATCAT
TGGCAACGCTACCTTTGCCATGTTTCAGAAACAACTCTGGCGCATCGGGCTTCCCATACAATCGATAGAT
TGTCGCACCTGATTGCCCGACATTATCGCGAGCCCATTTATACCCATATAAATCAGCATCCATGTTGGAA
TTTAATCGCGGCCTAGAGCAAGACGTTTCCCGTTGAATATGGCTCATACTCTTCCTTTTTCAATATTATT
GAAGCATTTATCAGGGTTATTGTCTCATGAGCGGATACATATTTGAATGTATTTAGAAAAATAAACAAAT
AGGCATGCAGCGCTCTTCCGCTTCCTCGCTCACTGACTCGCTACGCTCGGTCGTTCGACTGCGGCGAGCG
GTGTCAGCTCACTCAAAAGCGGTAATACGGTTATCCACAGAATCAGGGGATAAAGCCGGAAAGAACATGT
GAGCAAAAAGCAAAGCACCGGAAGAAGCCAACGCCGCAGGCGTTTTTCCATAGGCTCCGCCCCCCTGACG
AGCATCACAAAAATCGACGCTCAAGCCAGAGGTGGCGAAACCCGACAGGACTATAAAGATACCAGGCGTT
TCCCCCTGGAAGCTCCCTCGTGCGCTCTCCTGTTCCGACCCTGCCGCTTACCGGATACCTGTCCGCCTTT
CTCCCTTCGGGAAGCGTGGCGCTTTCTCATAGCTCACGCTGTTGGTATCTCAGTTCGGTGTAGGTCGTTC
GCTCCAAGCTGGGCTGTGTGCACGAACCCCCCGTTCAGCCCGACCGCTGCGCCTTATCCGGTAACTATCG
TCTTGAGTCCAACCCGGTAAGACACGACTTATCGCCACTGGCAGCAGCCATTGGTAACTGATTTAGAGGA
CTTTGTCTTGAAGTTATGCACCTGTTAAGGCTAAACTGAAAGAACAGATTTTGGTGAGTGCGGTCCTCCA
ACCCACTTACCTTGGTTCAAAGAGTTGGTAGCTCAGCGAACCTTGAGAAAACCACCGTTGGTAGCGGTGG
TTTTTCTTTATTTATGAGATGATGAATCAATCGGTCTATCAAGTCAACGAACAGCTATTCCGTTACTCTA
GATTTCAGTGCAATTTATCTCTTCAAATGTAGCACCTGAAGTCAGCCCCATACGATATAAGTTGTAATTC
TCATGTTAGTCATGCCCCGCGCCCACCGGAAGGAGCTGACTGGGTTGAAGGCTCTCAAGGGCATCGGTCG
AGATCCCGGTGCCTAATGAGTGAGCTAACTTACATTAATTGCGTTGCGCTCACTGCCCGCTTTCCAGTCG
GGAAACCTGTCGTGCCAGCTGCATTAATGAATCGGCCAACGCGCGGGGAGAGGCGGTTTGCGTATTGGGC
GCCAGGGTGGTTTTTCTTTTCACCAGTGAGACGGGCAACAGCTGATTGCCCTTCACCGCCTGGCCCTGAG
AGAGTTGCAGCAAGCGGTCCACGCTGGTTTGCCCCAGCAGGCGAAAATCCTGTTTGATGGTGGTTAACGG
CGGGATATAACATGAGCTGTCTTCGGTATCGTCGTATCCCACTACCGAGATGTCCGCACCAACGCGCAGC
CCGGACTCGGTAATGGCGCGCATTGCGCCCAGCGCCATCTGATCGTTGGCAACCAGCATCGCAGTGGGAA
CGATGCCCTCATTCAGCATTTGCATGGTTTGTTGAAAACCGGACATGGCACTCCAGTCGCCTTCCCGTTC
CGCTATCGGCTGAATTTGATTGCGAGTGAGATATTTATGCCAGCCAGCCAGACGCAGACGCGCCGAGACA
GAACTTAATGGGCCCGCTAACAGCGCGATTTGCTGGTGACCCAATGCGACCAGATGCTCCACGCCCAGTC
GCGTACCGTCTTCATGGGAGAAAATAATACTGTTGATGGGTGTCTGGTCAGAGACATCAAGAAATAACGC
CGGAACATTAGTGCAGGCAGCTTCCACAGCAATGGCATCCTGGTCATCCAGCGGATAGTTAATGATCAGC
CCACTGACGCGTTGCGCGAGAAGATTGTGCACCGCCGCTTTACAGGCTTCGACGCCGCTTCGTTCTACCA
TCGACACCACCACGCTGGCACCCAGTTGATCGGCGCGAGATTTAATCGCCGCGACAATTTGCGACGGCGC
GTGCAGGGCCAGACTGGAGGTGGCAACGCCAATCAGCAACGACTGTTTGCCCGCCAGTTGTTGTGCCACG
CGGTTGGGAATGTAATTCAGCTCCGCCATCGCCGCTTCCACTTTTTCCCGCGTTTTCGCAGAAACGTGGC
TGGCCTGGTTCACCACGCGGGAAACGGTCTGATAAGAGACACCGGCATACTCTGCGACATCGTATAACGT
TACTGGTTTCACATTCACCACCCTGAATTGACTCTCTTCCGGGCGCTATCATGCCATACCGCGAAAGGTT
TTGCGCCATTCGATGGTGTCCGGGATCTCGACGCTCTCCCTTATGCGACTCCTGCATTAGGAAATTAATA
CGACTCACTATA
Features (pLannotate 1.2.2; 17 found; start..end, strand, type, name):
      3..27      +  protein_bind   lac operator: The lac repressor binds to the lac operator to inhibit transcription in E. coli. This inhibition can be relieved by adding lactose or isopropyl-β-D-thiogalactopyranoside (IPTG). lac repressor encoded by lacI
     42..64      +  RBS            RBS: efficient ribosome binding site from bacteriophage T7 gene 10 (Olins and Rangwala, 1989)
    124..831     +  CDS            mNeonGreen: mNeonGreen is a basic (constitutively fluorescent) green/yellow fluorescent protein published in 2013, derived from Branchiostoma lanceolatum. It is reported to be a very rapidly-maturing monomer with moderate acid sensitivity.
    856..873     +  CDS            capTEV™ (fragment): composite tag for in vivo biotinylation, TEV protease cleavage, and 6xHis tagging
    889..930     +  CDS            S-Tag (fragment): affinity and epitope tag derived from pancreatic ribonuclease A
    960..977     +  CDS            SET1 (fragment): solubility-enhancement tag derived from T7 phage gene 10B
    985..1032    +  terminator     T7 terminator: transcription terminator for bacteriophage T7 RNA polymerase
   1196..1253    +  promoter       AmpR promoter (fragment): bla
   1262..2077    -  CDS            KanR: aminoglycoside phosphotransferase; aph(3')-Ia; confers resistance to kanamycin in bacteria or G418 (Geneticin®) in eukaryotes
   2078..2169    -  promoter       AmpR promoter: bla
   2185..2934    -  rep_origin     RSF ori: Plasmids containing the RSF 1030 origin of replication can be propagated in E. coli cells that contain additional plasmids with compatible origins.
   3017..3081    -  CDS            TcR (fragment): tetracycline efflux protein; tet; confers resistance to tetracycline
   3096..3117    -  protein_bind   CAP binding site: CAP binding activates transcription in the presence of cAMP. E. coli catabolite activator protein
   3130..4212    -  CDS            lacI: lac repressor; lacI; The lac repressor binds to the lac operator to inhibit transcription in E. coli. This inhibition can be relieved by adding lactose or isopropyl-β-D-thiogalactopyranoside (IPTG).
   4213..4290    -  promoter       lacI promoter: lacI
   4298..4333    -  CDS            TcR (fragment): tetracycline efflux protein; tet; confers resistance to tetracycline
   4336..2       +  promoter       T7 promoter (across the origin): promoter for bacteriophage T7 RNA polymerase
