[The description below was written by a language model from this plasmid's Addgene catalogue record and pLannotate feature annotations shown in this document.]
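Description:
pRSFDuet-1_mNeongreen is a bacterial expression plasmid of about 4.35 kb built on the Novagen pRSFDuet-1 backbone and used to produce the green/yellow fluorescent protein mNeonGreen, derived from the lancelet Branchiostoma lanceolatum, in E. coli. It replicates from the RSF1030 origin, which gives a high copy number and is compatible with other common replicons, so the plasmid can coexist with additional expression vectors in the same cell. Selection is by kanamycin through an aminoglycoside phosphotransferase gene driven by a bla-type promoter.

The mNeonGreen coding sequence, recorded as synthetic in origin, sits downstream of a T7 promoter fused to a lac operator and the efficient T7 gene 10 ribosome binding site, and is followed by a T7 terminator. A plasmid-borne lacI gene with its own promoter supplies repressor, so transcription is held off until induced with IPTG or lactose, and expression requires a host that provides T7 RNA polymerase. Only one T7 promoter/lac operator unit is annotated, which suggests the insert spans or replaces the region between the two Duet cloning sites, although the record lists the cloning sites as unknown. Short annotated fragments downstream of the reporter (a His-tag-like stretch, a partial S-tag and a gene 10-related piece), like the small tetracycline-resistance fragments elsewhere, look like backbone remnants. The record does not say whether any of them are fused in frame to mNeonGreen.

The associated work concerns high-yield, vesicle-packaged recombinant protein production in E. coli. This construct expresses the fluorescent protein by itself, which would suit use as a reporter or reference, though the record does not state that role.
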