Addgene plasmid #182413: pRSFDuet-1_mNeongreen
Purpose: Bacterial expression of mNeongreen
Depositing lab: Dan Mulvihill. Depositing organization: London and South East University Group (LASE). Publication: High-yield vesicle-packaged recombinant protein production from E. coli. Eastwood TA, Baker K, Streather BR, Allen N, Wang L, Botchway SW, Brown IR, Hiscock JR, Lennon C, Mulvihill DP. Cell Rep Methods. 2023 Feb 2;3(2):100396. doi: 10.1016/j.crmeth.2023.100396. eCollection 2023 Feb 27. PubMed 36936078.
Backbone
  Vector backbone: pRSFDUET-1
  Backbone manufacturer: Novagen
  Vector type: Bacterial Expression
Growth in bacteria
  Bacterial resistance: Kanamycin, 50 μg/mL
  Growth temperature: 37°C
  Growth strain: DH5alpha
  Copy number: High Copy
Gene/Insert
  Gene/Insert name: mNeongreen
  Species: Branchiostoma lanceolatum
  GenBank ID: UniProtKB: A0A1S4NYF2
  Promoter: T7
  Cloning method: Restriction Enzyme; 5′ cloning site Unknown (unknown if destroyed); 3′ cloning site Unknown (unknown if destroyed)
Resource information
  A portion of this plasmid was derived from a plasmid made by: Synthetic
Terms and licenses: Academic/Nonprofit Terms; Industry Terms: Not Available to Industry
How to cite: pRSFDuet-1_mNeongreen was a gift from Dan Mulvihill (Addgene plasmid # 182413 ; http://n2t.net/addgene:182413 ; RRID:Addgene_182413)
